>Addgene plasmid #146155 | pAc5.1C-RLuc-GFP-WT_D | depositor full sequence | sequence record 288600 | Full Sequence
CTTCAAGGAATTAATTCTATATTCTAAAAACACAAATGATACTTCTAAAAAAAATCATGAATGGCATCAA
CTCTGAATCAAATCTTTGCAGATGCACCTACTTCTCATTTCCACTGTCACATCATTTTTCCAGATCTCGC
TGCCTGTTATGTGGCCCACAAACCAAGACACGTTTTATGGCCATTAAAGCTGGCTGATCGTCGCCAAACA
CCAAATACATATCAATATGTACATTCGAGAAAGAAGCGATCAAAGAAGCGTCTTCGGGCGAGTAGGAGAA
TGCGGAGGAGAAGGAGAACGAGCTGATCTAGTATCTCTCCACAATCCAATGCCAACTGACCAACTGGCCA
TATTCGGAGCAATTTGAAGCCAATTTCCATCGCCTGGCGATCGCTCCATTCTTGGCTATATGTTTTTCAC
CGTTCCCGGGGCCATTTTCAAAGACTCGTCGGTAAGATAAGATTGTGTCACTCGCTGTCTCTCTTCATTT
GTCGAAGAATGCTGAGGAATTTCGCGATGACGTCGGCGAGTATTTTGAAGAATGAGAATAATTTGTATTT
ATACGAAAATCAGTTAGTGGAATTTTCTACAAAAACATGTTATCTATAGATAATTTTGTTGCAAAATATG
TTGACTATGACAAAGATTGTATGTATATACCTTTAATGTATTCTCATTTTCTTATGTATTTATAATGGCA
ATGATGATACTGATGATATTTTAAGATGATGCCAGACCACAGGCTGATTTCTGCGTCTTTTGCCGAACGC
AGTGCATGTGCGGTTGTTGTTTTTTGGAATAGTTTCAATTTTCGGACTGTCCGCTTTGATTTCAGTTTCT
TGGCTTATTCAAAAAGCAAAGTAAAGCCAAAAAAGCGAGATGGCAATACCAAATGCGGCAAAACGGTAGT
GGAAGGAAAGGGGTGCGGGGCAGCGGAAGGAAGGGTGGGGCGGGGCGTGGCGGGGTCTGTGGCTGGGCGC
GACGTCACCGACGTTGGAGCCACTCCTTTGACCATGTGTGCGTGTGTGTATTATTCGTGTCTCGCCACTC
GCCGGTTGTTTTTTTCTTTTTATCTCGCTCTCTCTAGCGCCATCTCGTACGCATGCTCAACGCACCGCAT
GTTGCCGTGTCCTTTATGCGTCATTTTGGCTCGAAATAGGCAATTATTTAAACAAAGATTAGTCAACGAA
AACGCTAAAATAAATAAGTCTACAATATGGTTACTTATTGCCATGTGTGTGCAGCCAACGATAGCAACAA
AAGCAACAACACAGTGGCTTTCCCTCTTTCACTTTTTGTTTGCAAGCGCGTGCGAGCAAGACGGCACGAC
CGGCAAACGCAATTACGCTGACAAAGAGCAGACGAAGTTTTGGCCGAAAAACATCAAGGCGCCTGATACG
AATGCATTTGCAATAACAATTGCGATATTTAATATTGTTTATGAAGCTGTTTGACTTCAAAACACACAAA
AAAAAAAATAAAACAAATTATTTGAAAGAGAATTAGGAATCGGACAGCTTATCGTTACGGGCTAACAGCA
CACCGAGACGAAATAGCTTACCTGACGTCACAGCCTCTGGAAGAACTGCCGCCAAGCAGAGAGAGAGAGA
AAAAGAGGGAGAGCAGCTTAGACCGCATGTGCTTGTGTGTGAGGCGTCTCTCTCTTCGTCTCCTGTTTGC
GCAAACGCATAGACTGCACTGAGAAAATCGATTACCTATTTTTTATGAATGAATATTTGCACTATTACTA
TTCAAAACTATTAAGATAGCAATCACATTCAATAGCCAAATACTATACCACCTGAGCGATGCAACGAAAT
GATCAATTTGAGCAAAAATGCTGCATATTTAGGACGGCATCATTATAGAAATGCTTCTTGCTGTGTACTT
TTCTCTCGTCTGGCAGCTGTTTCGCCGTTATTGTTAAAACCGGCTTAAGTTAGGTGTGTTTTCTACGACT
AGTGATGCCCCTACTAGAAGATGTGTGTTGCACAAATGTCCCTGAATAACCAATTTGAAGTGCAGATAGC
AGTAAACGTAAGCTAATATGAATATTATTTAACTGTAATGTTTTAATATCGCTGGACATTACTAATAAAC
CCACTATAAACACATGTACATATGTATGTTTTGGCATACAATGAGTAGTTGGGGAAAAAATGTGTAAAAG
CACCGTGACCATCACAGCATAAAGATAACCAGCTGAAGTATCGAATATGAGTAACCCCCAAATTGAATCA
CATGCCGCAACTGATAGGACCCATGGAAGTACACTCTTCATGGCGATATACAAGACACACACAAGCACGA
ACACCCAGTTGCGGAGGAAATTCTCCGTAAATGAAAACCCAATCGGCGAACAATTCATACCCATATATGG
TAAAAGTTTTGAACGCGACTTGAGAGCGGAGAGCATTGCGGCTGATAAGGTTTTAGCGCTAAGCGGGCTT
TATAAAACGGGCTGCGGGACCAGTTTTCATATCACTACCGTTTGAGTTCTTGTGCTGTGTGGATACTCCT
CCCGACACAAAGCCGCTCCATCAGCCAGCAGTCGTCTAATCCAGAGACCCCGGATCGGGGTACCAACATG
ACTTCGAAAGTTTATGATCCAGAACAAAGGAAACGGATGATAACTGGTCCGCAGTGGTGGGCCAGATGTA
AACAAATGAATGTTCTTGATTCATTTATTAATTATTATGATTCAGAAAAACATGCAGAAAATGCTGTTAT
TTTTTTACATGGTAACGCGGCCTCTTCTTATTTATGGCGACATGTTGTGCCACATATTGAGCCAGTAGCG
CGGTGTATTATACCAGACCTTATTGGTATGGGCAAATCAGGCAAATCTGGTAATGGTTCTTATAGGTTAC
TTGATCATTACAAATATCTTACTGCATGGTTTGAACTTCTTAATTTACCAAAGAAGATCATTTTTGTCGG
CCATGATTGGGGTGCTTGTTTGGCATTTCATTATAGCTATGAGCATCAAGATAAGATCAAAGCAATAGTT
CACGCTGAAAGTGTAGTAGATGTGATTGAATCATGGGATGAATGGCCTGATATTGAAGAAGATATTGCGT
TGATCAAATCTGAAGAAGGAGAAAAAATGGTTTTGGAGAATAACTTCTTCGTGGAAACCATGTTGCCATC
AAAAATCATGAGAAAGTTAGAACCAGAAGAATTTGCAGCATATCTTGAACCATTCAAAGAGAAAGGTGAA
GTTCGTCGTCCAACATTATCATGGCCTCGTGAAATCCCGTTAGTAAAAGGTGGTAAACCTGACGTTGTAC
AAATTGTTAGGAATTATAATGCTTATCTACGTGCAAGTGATGATTTACCAAAAATGTTTATTGAATCGGA
CCCAGGATTCTTTTCCAATGCTATTGTTGAAGGTGCCAAGAAGTTTCCTAATACTGAATTTGTCAAAGTA
AAAGGTCTTCATTTTTCGCAAGAAGATGCACCTGATGAAATGGGAAAATATATCAAATCGTTCGTTGAGC
GAGTTCTCAAAAATGAACAAGCTCGACGTATGGTGAGCAAGGGCGAGGAGCTGTTCACCGGGGTGGTGCC
CATCCTGGTCGAGCTGGACGGCGACGTAAACGGCCACAAGTTCAGCGTGTCCGGCGAGGGCGAGGGCGAT
GCCACCTACGGCAAGCTGACCCTGAAGTTCATCTGCACCACCGGCAAGCTGCCCGTGCCCTGGCCCACCC
TCGTGACCACCCTGACCTACGGCGTGCAGTGCTTCAGCCGCTACCCCGACCACATGAAGCAGCACGACTT
CTTCAAGTCCGCCATGCCCGAAGGCTACGTCCAGGAGCGCACCATCTTCTTCAAGGACGACGGCAACTAC
AAGACCCGCGCCGAGGTGAAGTTCGAGGGCGACACCCTGGTGAACCGCATCGAGCTGAAGGGCATCGACT
TCAAGGAGGACGGCAACATCCTGGGGCACAAGCTGGAGTACAACTACAACAGCCACAACGTCTATATCAT
GGCCGACAAGCAGAAGAACGGCATCAAGGTGAACTTCAAGATCCGCCACAACATCGAGGACGGCAGCGTG
CAGCTCGCCGACCACTACCAGCAGAACACCCCCATCGGCGACGGCCCCGTGCTGCTGCCCGACAACCACT
ACCTGAGCACCCAGTCCGCCCTGAGCAAAGACCCCAACGAGAAGCGCGATCACATGGTCCTGCTGGAGTT
CGTGACCGCCGCCGGGATCACTCTCGGCATGGACGAGCTGTACACTCGAGTCTAGAGGGCCCTTCGAAGG
TAAGCCTATCCCTAACCCTCTCCTCGGTCTCGATTCTACGCGTACCGGTCATCATCACCATCACCATTGA
GTTTAAACCCGCTGATCAGCCTCGACTGTGCCTTCTAAGGCCTGAGCTCGCTGATCAGCCTCGATCGAGG
ATCCAGACATGATAAGATACATTGATGAGTTTGGACAAACCACAACTAGAATGCAGTGAAAAAAATGCTT
TATTTGTGAAATTTGTGATGCTATTGCTTTATTTGTAACCATTATAAGCTGCAATAAACAAGTTAACAAC
AACAATTGCATTCATTTTATGTTTCAGGTTCAGGGGGAGGTGTGGGAGGTTTTTTAAAGCAAGTAAAACC
TCTACAAATGTGGTATGGCTGATTATGATCAGTCGACCGATGCCCTTGAGAGCCTTCAACCCAGTCAGCT
CCTTCCGGTGGGCGCGGGGCATGACTATCGTCGCCGCACTTATGACTGTCTTCTTTATCATGCAACTCGT
AGGACAGGTGCCGGCAGCGCTCTGGGTCATTTTCGGCGAGGACCGCTTTCGCTGGAGCGCGACGATGATC
GGCCTGTCGCTTGCGGTATTCGGAATCTTGCACGCCCTCGCTCAAGCCTTCGTCACTGGTCCCGCCACCA
AACGTTTCGGCGAGAAGCAGGCCATTATCGCCGGCATGGCGGCCGACGCGCTGGGCTACGTCTTGCTGGC
GTTCGCGACGCGAGGCTGGATGGCCTTCCCCATTATGATTCTTCTCGCTTCCGGCGGCATCGGGATGCCC
GCGTTGCAGGCCATGCTGTCCAGGCAGGTAGATGACGACCATCAGGGACAGCTTCAAGGATCGCTCGCGG
CTCTTACCAGCCAGCAAAAGGCCAGGAACCGTAAAAAGGCCGCGTTGCTGGCGTTTTTCCATAGGCTCCG
CCCCCCTGACGAGCATCACAAAAATCGACGCTCAAGTCAGAGGTGGCGAAACCCGACAGGACTATAAAGA
TACCAGGCGTTTCCCCCTGGAAGCTCCCTCGTGCGCTCTCCTGTTCCGACCCTGCCGCTTACCGGATACC
TGTCCGCCTTTCTCCCTTCGGGAAGCGTGGCGCTTTCTCAATGCTCACGCTGTAGGTATCTCAGTTCGGT
GTAGGTCGTTCGCTCCAAGCTGGGCTGTGTGCACGAACCCCCCGTTCAGCCCGACCGCTGCGCCTTATCC
GGTAACTATCGTCTTGAGTCCAACCCGGTAAGACACGACTTATCGCCACTGGCAGCAGCCACTGGTAACA
GGATTAGCAGAGCGAGGTATGTAGGCGGTGCTACAGAGTTCTTGAAGTGGTGGCCTAACTACGGCTACAC
TAGAAGGACAGTATTTGGTATCTGCGCTCTGCTGAAGCCAGTTACCTTCGGAAAAAGAGTTGGTAGCTCT
TGATCCGGCAAACAAACCACCGCTGGTAGCGGTGGTTTTTTTGTTTGCAAGCAGCAGATTACGCGCAGAA
AAAAAGGATCTCAAGAAGATCCTTTGATCTTTTCTACGGGGTCTGACGCTCAGTGGAACGAAAACTCACG
TTAAGGGATTTTGGTCATGAGATTATCAAAAAGGATCTTCACCTAGATCCTTTTAAATTAAAAATGAAGT
TTTAAATCAATCTAAAGTATATATGAGTAAACTTGGTCTGACAGTTACCAATGCTTAATCAGTGAGGCAC
CTATCTCAGCGATCTGTCTATTTCGTTCATCCATAGTTGCCTGACTCCCCGTCGTGTAGATAACTACGAT
ACGGGAGGGCTTACCATCTGGCCCCAGTGCTGCAATGATACCGCGAGACCCACGCTCACCGGCTCCAGAT
TTATCAGCAATAAACCAGCCAGCCGGAAGGGCCGAGCGCAGAAGTGGTCCTGCAACTTTATCCGCCTCCA
TCCAGTCTATTAATTGTTGCCGGGAAGCTAGAGTAAGTAGTTCGCCAGTTAATAGTTTGCGCAACGTTGT
TGCCATTGCTGCAGGCATCGTGGTGTCACGCTCGTCGTTTGGTATGGCTTCATTCAGCTCCGGTTCCCAA
CGATCAAGGCGAGTTACATGATCCCCCATGTTGTGCAAAAAAGCGGTTAGCTCCTTCGGTCCTCCGATCG
TTGTCAGAAGTAAGTTGGCCGCAGTGTTATCACTCATGGTTATGGCAGCACTGCATAATTCTCTTACTGT
CATGCCATCCGTAAGATGCTTTTCTGTGACTGGTGAGTACTCAACCAAGTCATTCTGAGAATAGTGTATG
CGGCGACCGAGTTGCTCTTGCCCGGCGTCAACACGGGATAATACCGCGCCACATAGCAGAACTTTAAAAG
TGCTCATCATTGGAAAACGTTCTTCGGGGCGAAAACTCTCAAGGATCTTACCGCTGTTGAGATCCAGTTC
GATGTAACCCACTCGTGCACCCAACTGATCTTCAGCATCTTTTACTTTCACCAGCGTTTCTGGGTGAGCA
AAAACAGGAAGGCAAAATGCCGCAAAAAAGGGAATAAGGGCGACACGGAAATGTTGAATACTCATACTCT
TCCTTTTTCAATATTATTGAAGCATTTATCAGGGTTATTGTCTCATGAGCGGATACATATTTGAATGTAT
TTAGAAAAATAAACAAATAGGGGTTCCGCGCACATTTCCCCGAAAAGTGCCACCTGACGTCTAAGAAACC
ATTATTATCATGACATTAACCTATAAAAATAGGCGTATCACGAGGCCCTTTCGT
Features (pLannotate 1.2.2; 10 found; start..end, strand, type, name):
     56..2568    +  promoter       Ac5 promoter: Drosophila melanogaster actin 5C promoter
   2588..3520    +  CDS            LUCI_RENRE: Experimental evidence at protein level: Swiss-Prot protein existence level 1. Upon binding the substrate, the enzyme catalyzes an oxygenation, producing a very short-lived hydroperoxide that cyclizes into a dioxetanone structure, which collapses, releasing a CO(2) molecule. The spontaneous breakdown of the dioxetanone releases the energy (about 50 kcal/mole) that is necessary to generate the excited state of the coelenteramide product, which is the singlet form of the monoanion. In vivo the product undergoes the process of nonradiative energy transfer to an accessory protein, a green fluoresce
   3530..4243    +  CDS            EGFP: EGFP is a basic (constitutively fluorescent) green fluorescent protein published in 1996, derived from Aequorea victoria. It is reported to be a rapidly-maturing weak dimer with moderate acid sensitivity.
   4269..4310    +  CDS            V5 tag: epitope tag from simian virus 5
   4410..4544    -  polyA_signal   SV40 poly(A) signal: SV40 polyadenylation signal
   4567..4651    -  CDS            large T antigen (fragment): large T antigen from SV40 (simian virus 40)
   4652..5122    +  CDS            TcR (fragment): tetracycline efflux protein; tet; confers resistance to tetracycline
   5166..5754    -  rep_origin     ori: high-copy-number ColE1/pMB1/pBR322/pUC origin of replication
   5925..6785    -  CDS            AmpR: β-lactamase; bla; confers resistance to ampicillin, carbenicillin, and related antibiotics
   6786..6890    -  promoter       AmpR promoter: bla
