[The description below was written by a language model from this plasmid's Addgene catalogue record and pLannotate feature annotations shown in this document.]
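Description:
pAc5.1C-RLuc-GFP-WT_D is an insect-cell expression plasmid of about 7 kb. The catalogue lists its backbone as unknown, although the name and the annotated parts point to a pAc5.1-type vector. It is propagated in E. coli through a ColE1/pUC-family origin and selected with ampicillin by means of a β-lactamase gene under its own bla promoter. The feature annotation calls this origin high-copy, whereas the repository entry lists the plasmid as low copy. Short fragments matching a tetracycline resistance gene and SV40 large T antigen are also annotated; these appear to be non-functional backbone remnants.

The payload is driven by the Drosophila melanogaster actin 5C promoter, a strong constitutive promoter commonly used in Drosophila cultured cells. Downstream on the same strand lie a Renilla luciferase coding sequence, then EGFP after only a few nucleotides, and then a V5 epitope tag. This layout suggests a single luciferase–GFP reporter transcript and probably a fusion protein, but the record does not confirm that the reading frames are continuous or that the V5 tag is translated. An SV40 polyadenylation signal follows the cassette; it is annotated on the opposite strand.

The stated purpose is insect expression of "GFP-WT". The associated publication concerns endonucleolytic cleavage of nonsense-codon-containing mRNAs by SMG6, so the "WT" label probably marks the version without a premature stop codon, serving as a control for nonsense-mediated decay reporters, though the record does not say this explicitly. The depositor sequence may be theoretical or only partly verified by sequencing.
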