Addgene plasmid #146155: pAc5.1C-RLuc-GFP-WT_D
Purpose: Insect Expression of GFP-WT
Depositing lab: Elisa Izaurralde. Depositing organization: Max Planck Institute for Developmental Biology. Publication: SMG6 is the catalytic endonuclease that cleaves mRNAs containing nonsense codons in metazoan. Huntzinger E, Kashima I, Fauser M, Saulière J, Izaurralde E. RNA. 2008 Dec . 14(12):2609-17. 10.1261/rna.1386208 PubMed 18974281.
Backbone
  Vector backbone: Unknown
  Vector type: Insect Expression
Growth in bacteria
  Bacterial resistance: Ampicillin, 100 μg/mL
  Growth temperature: 37°C
  Growth strain: DH5alpha
  Copy number: Low Copy
Gene/Insert
  Gene/Insert name: GFP-WT
  Species: Other
  Cloning method: Unknown
Terms and licenses: Academic/Nonprofit Terms; Industry Terms: Not Available to Industry
Depositor comments: Plasmids from this collection were made available to the research community and donated after the lab closed. Please note that the sequence provided by the depositing laboratory may be theoretical/predicted or based on Sanger sequencing results. There may be discrepancies between sequencing results obtained by Addgene and the depositor sequence. If an Addgene verified sequence is not available, please contact before placing your order to request that our lab fully sequence the plasmid.
How to cite: pAc5.1C-RLuc-GFP-WT_D was a gift from Elisa Izaurralde (Addgene plasmid # 146155 ; http://n2t.net/addgene:146155 ; RRID:Addgene_146155)
